>Addgene plasmid #68396 | EGFP-Caveolin-3 | depositor partial sequence | sequence record 119953 | EGFPC primer covers the full Caveolin insert
TCTCGGCATGGACGAGCTGTACAAGTCCGGACTCAGATCTCGAGCTCAAGCTTCGAATTCAATGATGACC
GAAGAGCACACGGATCTGGAAGCTCGGATCATCAAGGACATTCACTGCAAGGAGATAGACTTGGTGAACC
GCGACCCCAAGAACATCAATGAGGACATTGTGAAGGTAGATTTTGAAGACGTGATTGCGGAGCCCGAGGG
CACCTACAGCTTCGACGGTGTATGGAAGGTGAGCTTCACCACGTTCACCGTCTCCAAGTACTGGTGCTAC
CGCCTGTTGTCTACACTGCTGGGTGTTCCACTGGCCCTGCTCTGGGGATTCCTGTTCGCCTGTATCTCCT
TCTGCCACATCTGGGCCGTGGTGCCCTGCATTAAGAGCTACCTGATCGAGATCCAGTGCATCAGCCACAT
CTACTCACTGTGTATCCGCACCTTCTGCAACCCGCTCTTCGCTGCGTTGGGCCAGGTCTGCAGCAACATT
AAGGTGGTGCTGCGAAGGGAAGGCTAACCCGGGATCCACCGGATCTAGATAACTGATCATAATCAGCCAT
ACCACATTTGTAGAGGTTTTACTTGCTTTAAAAAACCTCCCACACCTCCCCCTGAACCTGAAACATAAAA
TGAATGCAATTGTTGTTGTTAACTTGTTTATTGCAGCTTATAATGGTTACAAATAAAGCAATAGCATCAC
AAATTTCACAAATAAAGCATTTTTTTCACTGCATTCTAGTTGTGGTTTGTCCAAACTCATCAATGTATCT
TAACGCGTAAATTGTAAGCGTTAATATTTTGTTAAAATTCGCGTTAAATTTTT
