>Addgene plasmid #68396 | EGFP-Caveolin-3 | addgene partial sequence | sequence record 122026 | EGFP-C 5'-CATGGTCCTGCTGGAGTTCGTG-3'
TCCGGACTCAGATCTCGAGCTCAAGCTTCGAATTCAATGATGACCGAAGAGCACACGGATCTGGAAGCTC
GGATCATCAAGGACATTCACTGCAAGGAGATAGACTTGGTGAACCGCGACCCCAAGAACATCAATGAGGA
CATTGTGAAGGTAGATTTTGAAGACGTGATTGCGGAGCCCGAGGGCACCTACAGCTTCGACGGTGTATGG
AAGGTGAGCTTCACCACGTTCACCGTCTCCAAGTACTGGTGCTACCGCCTGTTGTCTACACTGCTGGGTG
TTCCACTGGCCCTGCTCTGGGGATTCCTGTTCGCCTGTATCTCCTTCTGCCACATCTGGGCCGTGGTGCC
CTGCATTAAGAGCTACCTGATCGAGATCCAGTGCATCAGCCACATCTACTCACTGTGTATCCGCACCTTC
TGCAACCCGCTCTTCGCTGCGTTGGGCCAGGTCTGCAGCAACATTAAGGTGGTGCTGCGAAGGGAAGGCT
AACCCGGGATCCACCGGATCTAGATAACTGATCATAATCAGCCATACCACATTTGTAGAGGTTTTACTTG
CTTTAAAAAACCTCCCACACCTCCCCCTGAACCTGAAACATAAAATGAATGCAATTGTTGTTGTTAACTT
GTTTATTGCAGCTTATAATGGTTACAAATAAAGCAATAGCATCACAAATTTCACAAATAAAGCATTTTTT
TCACTGCATTCTAGTTGTGGTTTGTCCAAACTCATCAATGTATCTTAACGCGTA
