>Addgene plasmid #68396 | EGFP-Caveolin-3 | addgene partial sequence | sequence record 122210 | SV40pA-R 5'-GAAATTTGTGATGCTATTGC-3'
ACAACAACAATTGCATTCATTTTATGTTTCAGGTTCAGGGGGAGGTGTGGGAGGTTTTTTAAAGCAAGTA
AAACCTCTACAAATGTGGTATGGCTGATTATGATCAGTTATCTAGATCCGGTGGATCCCGGGTTAGCCTT
CCCTTCGCAGCACCACCTTAATGTTGCTGCAGACCTGGCCCAACGCAGCGAAGAGCGGGTTGCAGAAGGT
GCGGATACACAGTGAGTAGATGTGGCTGATGCACTGGATCTCGATCAGGTAGCTCTTAATGCAGGGCACC
ACGGCCCAGATGTGGCAGAAGGAGATACAGGCGAACAGGAATCCCCAGAGCAGGGCCAGTGGAACACCCA
GCAGTGTAGACAACAGGCGGTAGCACCAGTACTTGGAGACGGTGAACGTGGTGAAGCTCACCTTCCATAC
ACCGTCGAAGCTGTAGGTGCCCTCGGGCTCCGCAATCACGTCTTCAAAATCTACCTTCACAATGTCCTCA
TTGATGTTCTTGGGGTCGCGGTTCACCAAGTCTATCTCCTTGCAGTGAATGTCCTTGATGATCCGAGCTT
CCAGATCCGTGTGCTCTTCGGTCATCATTGAATTCGAAGCTTGAGCTCGAGATCTGAGTCCGGACTTGTA
CAGCTCGTCCATGCCGAGAGTGATCCCGGCGGCGGTCACGAACTCCAGCAGGACCATGTGATCGCGCTTC
TCGTTGGGGTCTTTGCTCAGGGCGGACTGGGTGCTCAGGTAGTGGTTGTCGGGCAGCAGCACGGGGCCGT
CGCCGATGGGGGTGTTCTGCTGGTAGTGGTCGGCGAGCTGCACGCTGCCGTCCTCGATGTTGTGGCGGAT
CTTGAAGTTCACCTTGATGCCGTTCTTCTGCTTGTCGGC
