[The description below was written by a language model from this plasmid's Addgene catalogue record.]
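Description:
EGFP-Caveolin-3 is a mammalian expression plasmid built on the commercial pEGFP-C1 backbone, with a total size of about 5.15 kb. It is maintained in E. coli as a high-copy plasmid under kanamycin selection. The record also lists a neomycin marker, which allows G418 selection of stably transfected mammalian cells. In vectors of this type, a single kanamycin/neomycin resistance cassette usually serves both purposes. No feature table accompanies the record, so elements such as the replication origins and polyadenylation signals are not documented here.

The payload is the mouse Cav3 coding sequence, an insert of roughly 450 bp encoding caveolin-3 (also called M-caveolin). It was cloned between the EcoRI and SmaI sites of the polylinker, and both sites remain intact. This position lies downstream of the EGFP open reading frame, so the CMV promoter drives strong constitutive expression of a fusion protein with EGFP at the N-terminus of caveolin-3. The fluorescent tag lets the protein be followed directly by microscopy in live or fixed cells without antibody staining.

The stated purpose is expression of fluorescently tagged caveolin-3 in mammalian cells. The associated publication examined how caveolins associate with the Golgi complex and identified a cis-Golgi targeting domain within the caveolin molecule. This suggests the construct suits studies of caveolin localisation, trafficking and membrane targeting, although the record does not list specific applications beyond expression.
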