Addgene plasmid #68396: EGFP-Caveolin-3
Purpose: Fluorescently tagged Caveolin-3 for expression in mammalian cells
Depositing lab: Rob Parton. Depositing organization: University of Queensland, Institute for Molecular Bioscience. Publication: Molecular characterization of caveolin association with the Golgi complex: identification of a cis-Golgi targeting domain in the caveolin molecule. Luetterforst R, Stang E, Zorzi N, Carozzi A, Way M, Parton RG. J Cell Biol. 1999 Jun 28;145(7):1443-59. PubMed 10385524.
Backbone
  Vector backbone: pEGFP-C1
  Backbone manufacturer: Clontech
  Backbone size w/o insert (bp): 4700
  Total vector size (bp): 5153
  Vector type: Mammalian Expression
  Selectable markers: Neomycin (select with G418)
Growth in bacteria
  Bacterial resistance: Kanamycin, 50 μg/mL
  Growth temperature: 37°C
  Growth strain: DH5alpha
  Copy number: High Copy
Gene/Insert
  Gene/Insert name: Cav3 (alt name: Caveolin3)
  Species: M. musculus (mouse)
  Insert size (bp): 453
  GenBank ID: NM_007617
  Entrez Gene: Cav3 (a.k.a. Cav-3, M-cav)
  Promoter: CMV
  Tag / fusion protein: EGFP (N terminal on insert)
  Cloning method: Restriction Enzyme; 5′ cloning site EcoRI (not destroyed); 3′ cloning site SmaI (not destroyed)
  Sequencing primers: 5′ eGFPC forward; 3′ eGFPC reverse
Terms and licenses: Academic/Nonprofit Terms; Industry Terms: Not Available to Industry
How to cite: EGFP-Caveolin-3 was a gift from Rob Parton (Addgene plasmid # 68396 ; http://n2t.net/addgene:68396 ; RRID:Addgene_68396)
